>Addgene plasmid #103855 | pC0044-EF1a-RanCas13b-NES-mapk | addgene full sequence | sequence record 199155 | Addgene NGS Result
GCATGCATCTCAATTAGTCAGCAACCATAGTCCCGCCCCTAACTCCGCCCATCCCGCCCCTAACTCCGCC
CAGTTCCGCCCATTCTCCGCCCCATGGCTGACTAATTTTTTTTATTTATGCAGAGGCCGAGGCCGCCTCT
GCCTCTGAGCTATTCCAGAAGTAGTGAGGAGGCTTTTTTGGAGGCCTAGGCTTTTGCAAAAAGCTCCCGG
GAGCTTGTATATCCATTTTCGGATCTGATCAGCACGTGTTGACAATTAATCATCGGCATAGTATATCGGC
ATAGTATAATACGACAAGGTGAGGAACTAAACCATGGCCAAGTTGACCAGTGCCGTTCCGGTGCTCACCG
CGCGCGACGTCGCCGGAGCGGTCGAGTTCTGGACCGACCGGCTCGGGTTCTCCCGGGACTTCGTGGAGGA
CGACTTCGCCGGTGTGGTCCGGGACGACGTGACCCTGTTCATCAGCGCGGTCCAGGACCAGGTGGTGCCG
GACAACACCCTGGCCTGGGTGTGGGTGCGCGGCCTGGACGAGCTGTACGCCGAGTGGTCGGAGGTCGTGT
CCACGAACTTCCGGGACGCCTCCGGGCCGGCCATGACCGAGATCGGCGAGCAGCCGTGGGGGCGGGAGTT
CGCCCTGCGCGACCCGGCCGGCAACTGCGTGCACTTCGTGGCCGAGGAGCAGGACTGACACGTGCTACGA
GATTTCGATTCCACCGCCGCCTTCTATGAAAGGTTGGGCTTCGGAATCGTTTTCCGGGACGCCGGCTGGA
TGATCCTCCAGCGCGGGGATCTCATGCTGGAGTTCTTCGCCCACCCCAACTTGTTTATTGCAGCTTATAA
TGGTTACAAATAAAGCAATAGCATCACAAATTTCACAAATAAAGCATTTTTTTCACTGCATTCTAGTTGT
GGTTTGTCCAAACTCATCAATGTATCTTATCATGTCTGTATACCGTCGACCTCTAGCTAGAGCTTGGCGT
AATCATGGTCATAGCTGTTTCCTGTGTGAAATTGTTATCCGCTCACAATTCCACACAACATACGAGCCGG
AAGCATAAAGTGTAAAGCCTGGGGTGCCTAATGAGTGAGCTAACTCACATTAATTGCGTTGCGCTCACTG
CCCGCTTTCCAGTCGGGAAACCTGTCGTGCCAGCTGCATTAATGAATCGGCCAACGCGCGGGGAGAGGCG
GTTTGCGTATTGGGCGCTCTTCCGCTTCCTCGCTCACTGACTCGCTGCGCTCGGTCGTTCGGCTGCGGCG
AGCGGTATCAGCTCACTCAAAGGCGGTAATACGGTTATCCACAGAATCAGGGGATAACGCAGGAAAGAAC
ATGTGAGCAAAAGGCCAGCAAAAGGCCAGGAACCGTAAAAAGGCCGCGTTGCTGGCGTTTTTCCATAGGC
TCCGCCCCCCTGACGAGCATCACAAAAATCGACGCTCAAGTCAGAGGTGGCGAAACCCGACAGGACTATA
AAGATACCAGGCGTTTCCCCCTGGAAGCTCCCTCGTGCGCTCTCCTGTTCCGACCCTGCCGCTTACCGGA
TACCTGTCCGCCTTTCTCCCTTCGGGAAGCGTGGCGCTTTCTCATAGCTCACGCTGTAGGTATCTCAGTT
CGGTGTAGGTCGTTCGCTCCAAGCTGGGCTGTGTGCACGAACCCCCCGTTCAGCCCGACCGCTGCGCCTT
ATCCGGTAACTATCGTCTTGAGTCCAACCCGGTAAGACACGACTTATCGCCACTGGCAGCAGCCACTGGT
AACAGGATTAGCAGAGCGAGGTATGTAGGCGGTGCTACAGAGTTCTTGAAGTGGTGGCCTAACTACGGCT
ACACTAGAAGAACAGTATTTGGTATCTGCGCTCTGCTGAAGCCAGTTACCTTCGGAAAAAGAGTTGGTAG
CTCTTGATCCGGCAAACAAACCACCGCTGGTAGCGGTGGTTTTTTTGTTTGCAAGCAGCAGATTACGCGC
AGAAAAAAAGGATCTCAAGAAGATCCTTTGATCTTTTCTACGGGGTCTGACGCTCAGTGGAACGAAAACT
CACGTTAAGGGATTTTGGTCATGAGATTATCAAAAAGGATCTTCACCTAGATCCTTTTAAATTAAAAATG
AAGTTTTAAATCAATCTAAAGTATATATGAGTAAACTTGGTCTGACAGTTACCAATGCTTAATCAGTGAG
GCACCTATCTCAGCGATCTGTCTATTTCGTTCATCCATAGTTGCCTGACTCCCCGTCGTGTAGATAACTA
CGATACGGGAGGGCTTACCATCTGGCCCCAGTGCTGCAATGATACCGCGAGACCCACGCTCACCGGCTCC
AGATTTATCAGCAATAAACCAGCCAGCCGGAAGGGCCGAGCGCAGAAGTGGTCCTGCAACTTTATCCGCC
TCCATCCAGTCTATTAATTGTTGCCGGGAAGCTAGAGTAAGTAGTTCGCCAGTTAATAGTTTGCGCAACG
TTGTTGCCATTGCTACAGGCATCGTGGTGTCACGCTCGTCGTTTGGTATGGCTTCATTCAGCTCCGGTTC
CCAACGATCAAGGCGAGTTACATGATCCCCCATGTTGTGCAAAAAAGCGGTTAGCTCCTTCGGTCCTCCG
ATCGTTGTCAGAAGTAAGTTGGCCGCAGTGTTATCACTCATGGTTATGGCAGCACTGCATAATTCTCTTA
CTGTCATGCCATCCGTAAGATGCTTTTCTGTGACTGGTGAGTACTCAACCAAGTCATTCTGAGAATAGTG
TATGCGGCGACCGAGTTGCTCTTGCCCGGCGTCAATACGGGATAATACCGCGCCACATAGCAGAACTTTA
AAAGTGCTCATCATTGGAAAACGTTCTTCGGGGCGAAAACTCTCAAGGATCTTACCGCTGTTGAGATCCA
GTTCGATGTAACCCACTCGTGCACCCAACTGATCTTCAGCATCTTTTACTTTCACCAGCGTTTCTGGGTG
AGCAAAAACAGGAAGGCAAAATGCCGCAAAAAAGGGAATAAGGGCGACACGGAAATGTTGAATACTCATA
CTCTTCCTTTTTCAATATTATTGAAGCATTTATCAGGGTTATTGTCTCATGAGCGGATACATATTTGAAT
GTATTTAGAAAAATAAACAAATAGGGGTTCCGCGCACATTTCCCCGAAAAGTGCCACCTGACGTCGACGG
ATCGGGAGATCTCCCGATCCCCTATGGTGCACTCTCAGTACAATCTGCTCTGATGCCGCATAGTTAAGCC
AGTATCTGCTCCCTGCTTGTGTGTTGGAGGTCGCTGAGTAGTGCGCGAGCAAAATTTAAGCTACAACAAG
GCAAGGCTTGACCGACAATTGCATGAAGAATCTGCTTAGGGTTAGGCGTTTTGCGCTGCTTCGCGATGTA
CGGGCCAGATATACGCGTTGACATTGATTATTGACTAGTTATTAATAGTAATCAATTACGGGGTCATTAG
TTCATAGCCCATATATGGAGTTCCGCGTTACATAACTTACGGTAAATGGCCCGCCTGGCTGACCGCCCAA
CGACCCCCGCCCATTGACGTCAATAATGACGTATGTTCCCATAGTAACGCCAATAGGGACTTTCCATTGA
CGTCAATGGGTGGAGTATTTACGGTAAACTGCCCACTTGGCAGTACATCAAGTGTATCATATGCCAAGTA
CGCCCCCTATTGACGTCAATGACGGTAAATGGCCCGCCTGGCATTATGCCCAGTACATGACCTTATGGGA
CTTTCCTACTTGGCAGTACATCTACGTATTAGTCATCGCTATTACCATGGTGATGCGGTTTTGGCAGTAC
ATCAATGGGCGTGGATAGCGGTTTGACTCACGGGGATTTCCAAGTCTCCACCCCATTGACGTCAATGGGA
GTTTGTTTTGGCACCAAAATCAACGGGACTTTCCAAAATGTCGTAACAACTCCGCCCCATTGACGCAAAT
GGGCGGTAGGCGTGTACGGTGGGAGGTCTATATAAGCAGCGCGTTTTGCCTGTACTGGGTCTCTCTGGTT
AGACCAGATCTGAGCCTGGGAGCTCTCTGGCTAACTAGGGAACCCACTGCTTAAGCCTCAATAAAGCTTG
CCTTGAGTGCTTCAAGTAGTGTGTGCCCGTCTGTTGTGTGACTCTGGTAACTAGAGATCCCTCAGACCCT
TTTAGTCAGTGTGGAAAATCTCTAGCAGTGGCGCCCGAACAGGGACTTGAAAGCGAAAGGGAAACCAGAG
GAGCTCTCTCGACGCAGGACTCGGCTTGCTGAAGCGCGCACGGCAAGAGGCGAGGGGCGGCGACTGGTGA
GTACGCCAAAAATTTTGACTAGCGGAGGCTAGAAGGAGAGAGATGGGTGCGAGAGCGTCAGTATTAAGCG
GGGGAGAATTAGATCGCGATGGGAAAAAATTCGGTTAAGGCCAGGGGGAAAGAAAAAATATAAATTAAAA
CATATAGTATGGGCAAGCAGGGAGCTAGAACGATTCGCAGTTAATCCTGGCCTGTTAGAAACATCAGAAG
GCTGTAGACAAATACTGGGACAGCTACAACCATCCCTTCAGACAGGATCAGAAGAACTTAGATCATTATA
TAATACAGTAGCAACCCTCTATTGTGTGCATCAAAGGATAGAGATAAAAGACACCAAGGAAGCTTTAGAC
AAGATAGAGGAAGAGCAAAACAAAAGTAAGACCACCGCACAGCAAGCGGCCGCTGATCTTCAGACCTGGA
GGAGGAGATATGAGGGACAATTGGAGAAGTGAATTATATAAATATAAAGTAGTAAAAATTGAACCATTAG
GAGTAGCACCCACCAAGGCAAAGAGAAGAGTGGTGCAGAGAGAAAAAAGAGCAGTGGGAATAGGAGCTTT
GTTCCTTGGGTTCTTGGGAGCAGCAGGAAGCACTATGGGCGCAGCGTCAATGACGCTGACGGTACAGGCC
AGACAATTATTGTCTGGTATAGTGCAGCAGCAGAACAATTTGCTGAGGGCTATTGAGGCGCAACAGCATC
TGTTGCAACTCACAGTCTGGGGCATCAAGCAGCTCCAGGCAAGAATCCTGGCTGTGGAAAGATACCTAAA
GGATCAACAGCTCCTGGGGATTTGGGGTTGCTCTGGAAAACTCATTTGCACCACTGCTGTGCCTTGGAAT
GCTAGTTGGAGTAATAAATCTCTGGAACAGATTTGGAATCACACGACCTGGATGGAGTGGGACAGAGAAA
TTAACAATTACACAAGCTTAATACACTCCTTAATTGAAGAATCGCAAAACCAGCAAGAAAAGAATGAACA
AGAATTATTGGAATTAGATAAATGGGCAAGTTTGTGGAATTGGTTTAACATAACAAATTGGCTGTGGTAT
ATAAAATTATTCATAATGATAGTAGGAGGCTTGGTAGGTTTAAGAATAGTTTTTGCTGTACTTTCTATAG
TGAATAGAGTTAGGCAGGGATATTCACCATTATCGTTTCAGACCCACCTCCCAACCCCGAGGGGACCCGA
CAGGCCCGAAGGAATAGAAGAAGAAGGTGGAGAGAGAGACAGAGACAGATCCATTCGATTAGTGAACGGA
TCGGCACTGCGTGCGCCAATTCTGCAGACAAATGGCAGTATTCATCCACAATTTTAAAAGAAAAGGGGGG
ATTGGGGGGTACAGTGCAGGGGAAAGAATAGTAGACATAATAGCAACAGACATACAAACTAAAGAATTAC
AAAAACAAATTACAAAAATTCAAAATTTTCGGGTTTATTACAGGGACAGCAGAGATCCAGTTTGGTTAAT
TAATGCAAAGATGGATAAAGTTTTAAACAGAGAGGAATCTTTGCAGCTAATGGACCTTCTAGGTCTTGAA
AGGAGTGGGAATTGGCTCCGGTGCCCGTCAGTGGGCAGAGCGCACATCGCCCACAGTCCCCGAGAAGTTG
GGGGGAGGGGTCGGCAATTGAACCGGTGCCTAGAGAAGGTGGCGCGGGGTAAACTGGGAAAGTGATGTCG
TGTACTGGCTCCGCCTTTTTCCCGAGGGTGGGGGAGAACCGTATATAAGTGCAGTAGTCGCCGTGAACGT
TCTTTTTCGCAACGGGTTTGCCGCCAGAACACAGGTAAGTGCCGTGTGTGGTTCCCGCGGGCCTGGCCTC
TTTACGGGTTATGGCCCTTGCGTGCCTTGAATTACTTCCACCTGGCTGCAGTACGTGATTCTTGATCCCG
AGCTTCGGGTTGGAAGTGGGTGGGAGAGTTCGAGGCCTTGCGCTTAAGGAGCCCCTTCGCCTCGTGCTTG
AGTTGAGGCCTGGCCTGGGCGCTGGGGCCGCCGCGTGCGAATCTGGTGGCACCTTCGCGCCTGTCTCGCT
GCTTTCGATAAGTCTCTAGCCATTTAAAATTTTTGATGACCTGCTGCGACGCTTTTTTTCTGGCAAGATA
GTCTTGTAAATGCGGGCCAAGATCTGCACACTGGTATTTCGGTTTTTGGGGCCGCGGGCGGCGACGGGGC
CCGTGCGTCCCAGCGCACATGTTCGGCGAGGCGGGGCCTGCGAGCGCGGCCACCGAGAATCGGACGGGGG
TAGTCTCAAGCTGGCCGGCCTGCTCTGGTGCCTGGCCTCGCGCCGCCGTGTATCGCCCCGCCCTGGGCGG
CAAGGCTGGCCCGGTCGGCACCAGTTGCGTGAGCGGAAAGATGGCCGCTTCCCGGCCCTGCTGCAGGGAG
CTCAAAATGGAGGACGCGGCGCTCGGGAGAGCGGGCGGGTGAGTCACCCACACAAAGGAAAAGGGCCTTT
CCGTCCTCAGCCGTCGCTTCATGTGACTCCACGGAGTACCGGGCGCCGTCCAGGCACCTCGATTAGTTCT
CGAGCTTTTGGAGTACGTCGTCTTTAGGTTGGGGGGAGGGGTTTTATGCGATGGAGTTTCCCCACACTGA
GTGGGTGGAGACTGAAGTTAGGCCAGCTTGGCACTTGATGTAATTCTCCTTGGAATTTGCCCTTTTTGAG
TTTGGATCTTGGTTCATTCTCAAGCCTCAGACAGTGGTTCAAAGTTTTTTTCTTCCATTTCAGGTGTCGT
GACGTACGGCCACCATGGAGAAGCCCCTGCTGCCTAACGTGTATACCCTGAAGCACAAGTTCTTTTGGGG
CGCCTTCCTGAATATCGCCCGGCACAACGCCTTTATCACCATCTGCCACATCAATGAGCAGCTGGGCCTG
AAAACCCCCAGCAACGACGATAAGATCGTGGACGTGGTGTGCGAGACATGGAACAATATCCTGAACAATG
ACCACGATCTGCTGAAGAAGTCCCAGCTGACCGAGCTGATCCTGAAGCACTTCCCTTTTCTGACAGCCAT
GTGCTACCACCCCCCTAAGAAGGAGGGCAAGAAGAAGGGCCACCAGAAGGAGCAGCAGAAGGAGAAGGAG
AGCGAGGCACAGTCCCAGGCAGAGGCCCTGAACCCATCCAAGCTGATCGAGGCCCTGGAGATCCTGGTGA
ATCAGCTGCACTCTCTGCGGAACTACTATAGCCACTATAAGCACAAGAAGCCCGACGCCGAGAAGGATAT
CTTCAAGCACCTGTATAAGGCCTTCGACGCCTCTCTGAGAATGGTGAAGGAGGATTATAAGGCCCACTTC
ACCGTGAATCTGACAAGGGACTTTGCCCACCTGAACCGCAAGGGCAAGAACAAGCAGGACAATCCCGACT
TCAACAGATACAGATTCGAGAAGGATGGCTTCTTTACCGAGTCTGGCCTGCTGTTCTTTACAAATCTGTT
TCTGGACAAGAGGGATGCCTATTGGATGCTGAAGAAGGTGTCCGGCTTCAAGGCCTCTCACAAGCAGCGC
GAGAAGATGACCACAGAGGTGTTTTGCAGGAGCCGCATCCTGCTGCCCAAGCTGAGGCTGGAGTCCCGCT
ACGACCACAACCAGATGCTGCTGGATATGCTGTCTGAGCTGAGCAGATGTCCTAAGCTGCTGTATGAGAA
GCTGAGCGAGGAGAATAAGAAGCACTTCCAGGTGGAGGCCGACGGCTTTCTGGATGAGATCGAGGAGGAG
CAGAACCCATTCAAGGACACCCTGATCCGGCACCAGGATAGATTCCCCTACTTTGCCCTGAGGTATCTGG
ACCTGAATGAGTCCTTCAAGTCTATCCGCTTTCAGGTGGATCTGGGCACATACCACTATTGTATCTACGA
CAAGAAGATCGGCGATGAGCAGGAGAAGAGGCACCTGACCCGCACACTGCTGTCCTTCGGCCGGCTGCAG
GACTTTACCGAGATCAACAGACCCCAGGAGTGGAAGGCCCTGACCAAGGACCTGGATTACAAGGAGACAT
CCAATCAGCCTTTCATCTCTAAGACCACACCACACTATCACATCACCGACAACAAGATCGGCTTTCGGCT
GGGCACAAGCAAGGAGCTGTACCCCTCCCTGGAGATCAAGGATGGCGCCAATAGAATCGCCAAGTACCCT
TATAACTCCGGCTTCGTGGCCCACGCCTTTATCTCTGTGCACGAGCTGCTGCCTCTGATGTTCTACCAGC
ACCTGACCGGCAAGAGCGAGGACCTGCTGAAGGAGACAGTGCGGCACATCCAGAGAATCTATAAGGACTT
CGAGGAGGAGCGGATCAATACCATCGAGGATCTGGAGAAGGCAAACCAGGGCAGACTGCCACTGGGAGCC
TTTCCCAAGCAGATGCTGGGCCTGCTGCAGAATAAGCAGCCTGATCTGTCCGAGAAGGCCAAGATCAAGA
TCGAGAAGCTGATCGCCGAGACAAAGCTGCTGTCTCACAGGCTGAACACAAAGCTGAAGAGCTCCCCAAA
GCTGGGCAAGCGGAGAGAGAAGCTGATCAAGACAGGCGTGCTGGCCGACTGGCTGGTGAAGGATTTCATG
CGCTTTCAGCCCGTGGCCTACGACGCCCAGAATCAGCCTATCAAGTCTAGCAAGGCCAACTCCACCGAGT
TCTGGTTTATCAGGCGCGCCCTGGCCCTGTACGGAGGAGAGAAGAATAGGCTGGAGGGCTATTTCAAGCA
GACCAACCTGATCGGCAACACAAATCCACACCCCTTCCTGAACAAGTTTAATTGGAAGGCCTGCAGGAAT
CTGGTGGATTTCTACCAGCAGTATCTGGAGCAGCGCGAGAAGTTTCTGGAGGCCATCAAGAACCAGCCAT
GGGAGCCCTACCAGTATTGCCTGCTGCTGAAGATCCCTAAGGAGAACAGGAAGAATCTGGTGAAGGGATG
GGAGCAGGGAGGAATCTCTCTGCCACGGGGCCTGTTTACCGAGGCCATCAGAGAGACACTGTCTGAGGAC
CTGATGCTGAGCAAGCCAATCCGCAAGGAGATCAAGAAGCACGGCCGGGTGGGCTTCATCAGCAGAGCCA
TCACCCTGTACTTTAAGGAGAAGTATCAGGATAAGCACCAGAGCTTCTACAATCTGTCCTATAAGCTGGA
GGCAAAGGCACCACTGCTGAAGCGGGAGGAGCACTACGAGTATTGGCAGCAGAACAAGCCTCAGTCTCCA
ACCGAGAGCCAGAGGCTGGAGCTGCACACAAGCGACCGCTGGAAGGATTACCTGCTGTATAAGAGATGGC
AGCACCTGGAGAAGAAGCTGCGGCTGTACCGGAATCAGGACGTGATGCTGTGGCTGATGACCCTGGAGCT
GACAAAGAACCACTTCAAGGAGCTGAACCTGAATTATCACCAGCTGAAGCTGGAGAATCTGGCCGTGAAC
GTGCAGGAGGCCGATGCCAAGCTGAACCCTCTGAATCAGACCCTGCCCATGGTGCTGCCTGTGAAGGTGT
ACCCTGCCACAGCCTTTGGCGAGGTGCAGTACCACAAGACCCCAATCAGGACAGTGTATATCCGCGAGGA
GCACACCAAGGCCCTGAAGATGGGCAACTTCAAGGCCCTGGTGAAGGACCGGAGACTGAATGGCCTGTTC
TCTTTTATCAAGGAGGAGAACGATACACAGAAGCACCCAATCAGCCAGCTGCGGCTGAGGCGCGAGCTGG
AGATCTACCAGTCTCTGAGAGTGGACGCCTTCAAGGAGACACTGAGCCTGGAGGAGAAGCTGCTGAATAA
GCACACATCCCTGTCCTCTCTGGAGAACGAGTTTAGGGCCCTGCTGGAGGAGTGGAAGAAGGAGTATGCC
GCCAGCTCCATGGTGACAGACGAGCACATCGCCTTCATCGCCAGCGTGCGCAATGCCTTCTGCCACAACC
AGTACCCCTTCTACAAGGAGGCCCTGCACGCCCCTATCCCACTGTTCACCGTGGCCCAGCCCACCACAGA
GGAGAAGGATGGCCTGGGAATCGCAGAGGCCCTGCTGAAGGTGCTGAGGGAGTACTGTGAGATCGTGAAG
TCCCAGATCGGATCCAGCCTCCAAAAAAAGTTGGAGGAATTAGAACTAGGTAGTTCCTACCCATACGATG
TTCCAGATTACGCTTATCCCTACGACGTGCCTGATTATGCATACCCATATGATGTCCCCGACTATGCCTA
AGAATTCGATATCAAGCTTATCGATAATCAACCTCTGGATTACAAAATTTGTGAAAGATTGACTGGTATT
CTTAACTATGTTGCTCCTTTTACGCTATGTGGATACGCTGCTTTAATGCCTTTGTATCATGCTATTGCTT
CCCGTATGGCTTTCATTTTCTCCTCCTTGTATAAATCCTGGTTGCTGTCTCTTTATGAGGAGTTGTGGCC
CGTTGTCAGGCAACGTGGCGTGGTGTGCACTGTGTTTGCTGACGCAACCCCCACTGGTTGGGGCATTGCC
ACCACCTGTCAGCTCCTTTCCGGGACTTTCGCTTTCCCCCTCCCTATTGCCACGGCGGAACTCATCGCCG
CCTGCCTTGCCCGCTGCTGGACAGGGGCTCGGCTGTTGGGCACTGACAATTCCGTGGTGTTGTCGGGGAA
ATCATCGTCCTTTCCTTGGCTGCTCGCCTGTGTTGCCACCTGGATTCTGCGCGGGACGTCCTTCTGCTAC
GTCCCTTCGGCCCTCAATCCAGCGGACCTTCCTTCCCGCGGCCTGCTGCCGGCTCTGCGGCCTCTTCCGC
GTCTTCGCCTTCGCCCTCAGACGAGTCGGATCTCCCTTTGGGCCGCCTCCCCGCATCGATACCGTCGACC
TCGAGACCTAGAAAAACATGGAGCAATCACAAGTAGCAATACAGCAGCTACCAATGCTGATTGTGCCTGG
CTAGAAGCACAAGAGGAGGAGGAGGTGGGTTTTCCAGTCACACCTCAGGTACCTTTAAGACCAATGACTT
ACAAGGCAGCTGTAGATCTTAGCCACTTTTTAAAAGAAAAGGGGGGACTGGAAGGGCTAATTCACTCCCA
ACGAAGACAAGATATCCTTGATCTGTGGATCTACCACACACAAGGCTACTTCCCTGATTGGCAGAACTAC
ACACCAGGGCCAGGGATCAGATATCCACTGACCTTTGGATGGTGCTACAAGCTAGTACCAGTTGAGCAAG
AGAAGGTAGAAGAAGCCAATGAAGGAGAGAACACCCGCTTGTTACACCCTGTGAGCCTGCATGGGATGGA
TGACCCGGAGAGAGAAGTATTAGAGTGGAGGTTTGACAGCCGCCTAGCATTTCATCACATGGCCCGAGAG
CTGCATCCGGACTGTACTGGGTCTCTCTGGTTAGACCAGATCTGAGCCTGGGAGCTCTCTGGCTAACTAG
GGAACCCACTGCTTAAGCCTCAATAAAGCTTGCCTTGAGTGCTTCAAGTAGTGTGTGCCCGTCTGTTGTG
TGACTCTGGTAACTAGAGATCCCTCAGACCCTTTTAGTCAGTGTGGAAAATCTCTAGCAGGGCCCGTTTA
AACCCGCTGATCAGCCTCGACTGTGCCTTCTAGTTGCCAGCCATCTGTTGTTTGCCCCTCCCCCGTGCCT
TCCTTGACCCTGGAAGGTGCCACTCCCACTGTCCTTTCCTAATAAAATGAGGAAATTGCATCGCATTGTC
TGAGTAGGTGTCATTCTATTCTGGGGGGTGGGGTGGGGCAGGACAGCAAGGGGGAGGATTGGGAAGACAA
TAGCAGGCATGCTGGGGATGCGGTGGGCTCTATGGCTTCTGAGGCGGAAAGAACCAGCTGGGGCTCTAGG
GGGTATCCCC
[124 nt withheld, positions 12051-12174]
C
[91 nt withheld, positions 12176-12266]
A
[49 nt withheld, positions 12268-12316]
CCTTTGACGTTGGAGTCCACGTTCTTT
[37 nt withheld, positions 12344-12380]
ACCCTATCTCGGTCTATTCTTTTGATTTATAAGGGATTTTGCCGATTTCGGCCTATTGGTTAAAAAATGA
GCTGATTTAACAAAAATTTAACGCGAATTAATTCTGTGGAATGTGTGTCAGTTAGGGTGTGGAAAGTCCC
CAGGCTCCCCAGCAGGCAGAAGTATGCAAAGCATGCATCTCAATTAGTCAGCAACCAGGTGTGGAAAGTC
CCCAGGCTCCCCAGCAGGCAGAAGTATGCAAA
Features (pLannotate 1.2.2; 31 found; start..end, strand, type, name):
    248..295     +  promoter       EM7 promoter: synthetic bacterial promoter&nbsp
    314..688     +  CDS            BleoR: antibiotic-binding protein; Sh ble from Streptoalloteichus hindustanus; confers resistance to bleomycin, phleomycin, and Zeocin™
    698..823     +  CDS            ble (fragment): BLE_KLEPN - Experimental evidence at protein level: Swiss-Prot protein existence level 1. Binding protein with a strong affinity to the bleomycin family of antibiotics. Binds to CL990; an antimitotic-antibiotic compound. From Klebsiella pneumoniae.
    818..939     +  polyA_signal   SV40 poly(A) signal: SV40 polyadenylation signal
   1010..1032    -  protein_bind   lac operator (fragment): The lac repressor binds to the lac operator to inhibit transcription in E. coli. This inhibition can be relieved by adding lactose or isopropyl-β-D-thiogalactopyranoside (IPTG). lac repressor encoded by lacI
   1036..1066    -  promoter       lac promoter: promoter for the E. coli lac operon
   1081..1102    -  protein_bind   CAP binding site: CAP binding activates transcription in the presence of cAMP. E. coli catabolite activator protein
   1115..1207    -  CDS            lacI (fragment): lac repressor; lacI; The lac repressor binds to the lac operator to inhibit transcription in E. coli. This inhibition can be relieved by adding lactose or isopropyl-β-D-thiogalactopyranoside (IPTG).
   1390..1978    -  rep_origin     ori: high-copy-number ColE1/pMB1/pBR322/pUC origin of replication
   2149..3009    -  CDS            AmpR: β-lactamase; bla; confers resistance to ampicillin, carbenicillin, and related antibiotics
   3010..3114    -  promoter       AmpR promoter: bla
   3173..3225    -  misc_feature   bom (fragment): basis of mobility region from pBR322
   3380..3759    +  enhancer       CMV enhancer: human cytomegalovirus immediate early enhancer
   3760..3959    +  promoter       CMV promoter: human cytomegalovirus (CMV) immediate early promoter
   3977..4157    +  LTR            5' LTR (truncated): truncated 5' long terminal repeat (LTR) from HIV-1
   4204..4329    +  misc_feature   HIV-1 Ψ: packaging signal of human immunodeficiency virus type 1
   4313..4676    +  CDS            HIV-1 gag (fragment): gag protein from human immunodeficiency virus 1; gag
   4822..5055    +  misc_feature   RRE: The Rev response element (RRE) of HIV-1 allows for Rev-dependent mRNA export from the nucleus to the cytoplasm.
   5432..5532    +  CDS            Rev (fragment): human immunodeficiency virus 1 (HIV-1) Rev protein; rev; enhances nuclear export of unspliced and incompletely spliced viral mRNAs
   5582..5699    +  misc_feature   cPPT/CTS: central polypurine tract and central termination sequence of HIV-1
   5751..5817    +  CDS            small t antigen (fragment): SV40 (simian virus 40) small t antigen
   5824..7002    +  promoter       EF-1α promoter: strong constitutive promoter for human elongation factor EF-1α
  10348..10428   +  CDS            3xHA: three tandem HA epitope tags
  10432..10456   +  misc_feature   MCS (fragment): pBluescript multiple cloning site
  10456..11044   +  misc_feature   WPRE: woodchuck hepatitis virus posttranscriptional regulatory element
  10981..11562   +  CDS            nef (fragment): NEF_HV1H2 - Experimental evidence at protein level: Swiss-Prot protein existence level 1. Extracellular Nef protein targets CD4(+) T-lymphocytes for apoptosis by interacting with CXCR4 surface receptors. From Human immunodeficiency virus type 1 group M subtype B (isolate HXB2) (HIV-1).
  11569..11749   +  LTR            5' LTR (truncated): truncated 5' long terminal repeat (LTR) from HIV-1
  11781..12005   +  polyA_signal   bGH poly(A) signal: bovine growth hormone polyadenylation signal
  12009..12030   +  promoter       SV40 promoter (fragment): SV40 enhancer and early promoter
  12051..12479   +  rep_origin     f1 ori (sequence partly withheld): f1 bacteriophage origin of replication; arrow indicates direction of (+) strand synthesis
  12493..200     +  promoter       SV40 promoter (across the origin): SV40 enhancer and early promoter
