[The description below was written by a language model from this plasmid's Addgene catalogue record and pLannotate feature annotations shown in this document.]
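Description:
pC0044-EF1a-RanCas13b-NES-mapk is a lentiviral-format mammalian expression plasmid of about 12.6 kb, built on an EF1a-lenti backbone, that expresses the RNA-targeting CRISPR effector Cas13b from Riemerella anatipestifer. It is propagated in E. coli from a high-copy ColE1/pUC-type origin under ampicillin selection (AmpR with its bla promoter), and it also carries an f1 phage origin. Outside the viral region, an SV40 promoter followed by the bacterial EM7 promoter drives a bleomycin/Zeocin resistance gene terminated by an SV40 poly(A) signal. This cassette could in principle allow selection in either mammalian or bacterial cells, though the record lists only ampicillin.

The transfer cassette begins with a CMV enhancer/promoter joined to a truncated HIV-1 5' LTR. It continues through the Ψ packaging signal with a partial gag sequence, the Rev response element and the cPPT/CTS. These elements support packaging of the genomic RNA, its Rev-dependent nuclear export and efficient transduction. The human EF-1α promoter then drives the roughly 3.3 kb RanCas13b coding sequence. The annotation tool did not label the Cas13b coding sequence, but it fits the unannotated interval between the promoter and the 3xHA tag. According to the catalogue entry, the protein carries a C-terminal MAPK-derived nuclear export signal, which keeps it in the cytoplasm, together with the 3xHA epitope for detection. A WPRE downstream enhances transcript expression, followed by a truncated 3' LTR and a bGH poly(A) signal.

The construct is intended for knockdown of target RNAs in mammalian cells. No guide RNA cassette is annotated, so a compatible guide RNA has to be supplied separately.
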