Addgene plasmid #103855: pC0044-EF1a-RanCas13b-NES-mapk
Purpose: Expresses RanCas13b in mammalian cells for knockdown of target RNAs in combination with compatible guide RNAs. Localized to the cytoplasm
Depositing lab: Feng Zhang. Depositing organization: Broad Institute. Publication: RNA editing with CRISPR-Cas13. Cox DBT, Gootenberg JS, Abudayyeh OO, Franklin B, Kellner MJ, Joung J, Zhang F. Science. 2017 Oct 25. pii: eaaq0180. doi: 10.1126/science.aaq0180. PubMed 29070703.
Backbone
  Vector backbone: EF1a-lenti
  Backbone size w/o insert (bp): 9000
  Total vector size (bp): 12621
  Vector type: Mammalian Expression, Lentiviral, CRISPR
Growth in bacteria
  Bacterial resistance: Ampicillin, 100 μg/mL
  Growth temperature: 37°C
  Growth strain: NEB Stable
  Copy number: High Copy
Gene/Insert
  Gene/Insert name: RanCas13b
  Species: Riemerella anatipestifer
  Insert size (bp): 3285
  GenBank ID: WP_004919755
  Tag / fusion protein: mapk NES (C terminal on insert); 3xHA (C terminal on insert)
Terms and licenses: Academic/Nonprofit Terms; Industry Terms: Not Available to Industry
Depositor comments: Benchling link: https://benchling.com/s/seq-hxOBIW6sDZE1o4DMz6lZ
How to cite: pC0044-EF1a-RanCas13b-NES-mapk was a gift from Feng Zhang (Addgene plasmid # 103855 ; http://n2t.net/addgene:103855 ; RRID:Addgene_103855)
